>Addgene plasmid #71732 | pBAD-TRP120 | addgene partial sequence | sequence record 131404 | pBAD-F 5'-ATGCCATAGCATTTTTATCC-3'
CGCAACTCTCTACTGTTTCTCCATACCCGTTTTTTTGGGCTAGAAATAATTTTGTTTAACTTTAAGAAGG
AGATATACATACCCATGGGATCTGATAAAATTATTCATCTGACTGATGATTCTTTTGATACTGATGTACT
TAAGGCAGATGGTGCAATCCTGGTTGATTTCTGGGCACACTGGTGCGGTCCGTGCAAAATGATCGCTCCG
ATTCTGGATGAAATCGCTGACGAATATCAGGGCAAACTGACCGTTGCAAAACTGAACATCGATCACAACC
CGGGCACTGCGCCGAAATATGGCATCCGTGGTATCCCGACTCTGCTGCTGTTCAAAAACGGTGAAGTGGC
GGCAACCAAAGTGGGTGCACTGTCTAAAGGTCAGTTGAAAGAGTTCCTCGACGCTAACCTGGCCGGCTCT
GGATCCGGTGATGACGATGACAAGCTCGCCCTTATGGATATTGATAATAGTAACATAAGTACAGCCGATA
TACGGAGTAATACTGATGGCTTGATAGACATAATTATGCGTATATTAGGTTTTGGTAATAAGAATATTGT
GCAACCACAGGATCTGGGTTCTGAAATTTATCAGCAAGAGCAAGAAGATGACACAGTCTCTCAACCTTCA
TTAGAGCCATTTGTTGCAGAAAGTGAAGTTTCTAAAGTTGAACAAGAAA
