>Addgene plasmid #71732 | pBAD-TRP120 | addgene partial sequence | sequence record 131410 | pTrcHis-R 5'-cttctgcgttctgatttaatctg-3'
TGGAGACCGTTTAAACTCAATGGTGATGGTGATGATGACCGGTACGCGGTAGAATCGAGACCGAGGAGAG
GGTTAGGGATAGGCTTACCTTCAAGCTCGCCCTTTACAATATCATTTACTACATTGTGATTAATATTCTC
ATGGTTAGTAAAGTAATTATGTTCCATAAAATAAAGGCTAACATTACAACACACAGGAACATTACTTAAT
AAACCACCTAATAAGTCTTTCACATCTTGAAATCCATACATATACATTTCATACCCACAAACATACTGTC
CAGGTTTTGACATAGGACATAACATTCCACTTTCAAATATTGTTGAAACTATAGAATCCATACTTTCTAA
GCATTCGATAGGTGATATTATATCTTCACTACCTTTTACAGTCTGTGAATCCTTTACAATCTCAAATTCT
TGTTCGCAAGTTTCACAAACTTTATCTTCCTCCTTTATAACGATTGGATTAAATGAAGGTGCAAACATTT
CATCTTTCTCTACAACAACCGGAATCACTTGACCTAATGGCAAATCTTCTACTAGAATTTCAGGGTTAGT
TTTTTCTTGTTCAACTTTAGAAACTTCACTTTCTGCAACAAATGGCTCTGATGAAGGTTGAGATACTATT
TCATCTTCTTTCTGATGAGATTCAGTTATTCCACTTTCTTTTTCTGTTTCTCCTTGATGGGATTCAATTT
CACTTTCTCTCTCTGTAACAACTTGAGCTGGCTGATCTGATACACCAGATTCATGACTCGCAACATCTTG
CAAATCTTTTATTAA
