[The description below was written by a language model from this plasmid's Addgene catalogue record.]
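Description:
pBAD-TRP120 is a bacterial expression plasmid built on the commercial pBAD/Thio-TOPO backbone (about 4.45 kb without insert) for inducible production of the Ehrlichia chaffeensis protein TRP120, also known as p120, in E. coli. It is maintained as a high-copy plasmid under ampicillin selection. No feature table accompanies the record, so the origin of replication and other backbone elements are not itemised. Vectors of the pBAD family normally carry the araC regulator gene alongside the promoter, but this is general knowledge of the backbone rather than something the record states.

The insert, roughly 1.6 kb, was introduced by TOPO cloning and sits downstream of the araBAD (pBAD) promoter. This promoter is normally induced by arabinose and allows graded control of expression, which is useful when a foreign protein is poorly tolerated or prone to aggregation. The backbone supplies both fusion partners. An N-terminal thioredoxin moiety is commonly used to improve translation and solubility of recombinant proteins in E. coli. A C-terminal 6xHis tag permits purification by immobilised metal affinity chromatography and detection with anti-His reagents.

TRP120 is a tandem repeat-containing protein of E. chaffeensis. The associated publication concerns mapping of major species-specific antibody epitopes in the surface-exposed tandem repeat regions of p120 and its E. canis ortholog p140. The plasmid is therefore suited to making purified recombinant TRP120 as an antigen for serological and immunoreactivity studies, or for other biochemical work that needs the protein.
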