Addgene plasmid #71732: pBAD-TRP120
Purpose: inducible expression of TRP120 in E. coli
Depositing lab: Jere McBride. Depositing organization: University of Texas Medical Branch at Galveston. Publication: Major species-specific antibody epitopes of the Ehrlichia chaffeensis p120 and E. canis p140 orthologs in surface-exposed tandem repeat regions. Luo T, Zhang X, McBride JW. Clin Vaccine Immunol. 2009 Jul;16(7):982-90. doi: 10.1128/CVI.00048-09. Epub 2009 May 6. PubMed 19420187.
Backbone
  Vector backbone: pBAD/Thio-TOPO
  Backbone manufacturer: Invitrogen
  Backbone size w/o insert (bp): 4454
  Vector type: Bacterial Expression
Growth in bacteria
  Bacterial resistance: Ampicillin, 100 μg/mL
  Growth temperature: 37°C
  Growth strain: DH5alpha
  Copy number: High Copy
Gene/Insert
  Gene/Insert name: TRP120 (alt name: p120)
  Species: Ehrlichia chaffeensis
  Insert size (bp): 1644
  GenBank ID: WP_011452362
  Promoter: pBAD
  Tag / fusion protein: Thioredoxin (N terminal on backbone); 6xHIS (C terminal on backbone)
  Cloning method: TOPO Cloning
  Sequencing primers: 5′ pBAD-F; 3′ pTrcHis-R
Terms and licenses: Academic/Nonprofit Terms; Industry Terms: Not Available to Industry
How to cite: pBAD-TRP120 was a gift from Jere McBride (Addgene plasmid # 71732 ; http://n2t.net/addgene:71732 ; RRID:Addgene_71732)
